>Addgene plasmid #112857 | rat APOBEC1-EGFP | depositor full sequence | sequence record 212688 | rat APOBEC1-EGFP sequence 5410 bps
TAGTTATTAATAGTAATCAATTACGGGGTCATTAGTTCATAGCCCATATATGGAGTTCCGCGTTACATAA
CTTACGGTAAATGGCCCGCCTGGCTGACCGCCCAACGACCCCCGCCCATTGACGTCAATAATGACGTATG
TTCCCATAGTAACGCCAATAGGGACTTTCCATTGACGTCAATGGGTGGAGTATTTACGGTAAACTGCCCA
CTTGGCAGTACATCAAGTGTATCATATGCCAAGTACGCCCCCTATTGACGTCAATGACGGTAAATGGCCC
GCCTGGCATTATGCCCAGTACATGACCTTATGGGACTTTCCTACTTGGCAGTACATCTACGTATTAGTCA
TCGCTATTACCATGGTGATGCGGTTTTGGCAGTACATCAATGGGCGTGGATAGCGGTTTGACTCACGGGG
ATTTCCAAGTCTCCACCCCATTGACGTCAATGGGAGTTTGTTTTGGCACCAAAATCAACGGGACTTTCCA
AAATGTCGTAACAACTCCGCCCCATTGACGCAAATGGGCGGTAGGCGTGTACGGTGGGAGGTCTATATAA
GCAGAGCTGGTTTAGTGAACCGTCAGATCCGCTAGCGCTACCGGACTCAGATCTACCATGAGTTCCGAGA
CAGGCCCTGTAGCTGTTGATCCCACTCTGAGGAGAAGAATTGAGCCCCACGAGTTTGAAGTCTTCTTTGA
CCCCCGGGAACTTCGGAAAGAGACCTGTCTGCTGTATGAGATCAACTGGGGAGGAAGGCACAGCATCTGG
CGACACACGAGCCAAAACACCAACAAACACGTTGAAGTCAATTTCATAGAAAAATTTACTACAGAAAGAT
ACTTTTGTCCAAACACCAGATGCTCCATTACCTGGTTCCTGTCCTGGAGTCCCTGTGGGGAGTGCTCCAG
GGCCATTACAGAATTTTTGAGCCGATACCCCCATGTAACTCTGTTTATTTATATAGCACGGCTTTATCAC
CACGCAGATCCTCGAAATCGGCAAGGACTCAGGGACCTTATTAGCAGCGGTGTTACTATCCAGATCATGA
CGGAGCAAGAGTCTGGCTACTGCTGGAGGAATTTTGTCAACTACTCCCCTTCGAATGAAGCTCATTGGCC
AAGGTACCCCCATCTGTGGGTGAGGCTGTACGTACTGGAACTCTACTGCATCATTTTAGGACTTCCACCC
TGTTTAAATATTTTAAGAAGAAAACAACCTCAACTCACGTTTTTCACGATTGCTCTTCAAAGCTGCCATT
ACCAAAGGCTACCACCCCACATCCTGTGGGCCACAGGGTTGAATAGAATTCTGCAGTCGACGGTACCGCG
GGCCCGGGATCCACCGGTCGCCACCATGGTGAGCAAGGGCGAGGAGCTGTTCACCGGGGTGGTGCCCATC
CTGGTCGAGCTGGACGGCGACGTAAACGGCCACAAGTTCAGCGTGTCCGGCGAGGGCGAGGGCGATGCCA
CCTACGGCAAGCTGACCCTGAAGTTCATCTGCACCACCGGCAAGCTGCCCGTGCCCTGGCCCACCCTCGT
GACCACCCTGACCTACGGCGTGCAGTGCTTCAGCCGCTACCCCGACCACATGAAGCAGCACGACTTCTTC
AAGTCCGCCATGCCCGAAGGCTACGTCCAGGAGCGCACCATCTTCTTCAAGGACGACGGCAACTACAAGA
CCCGCGCCGAGGTGAAGTTCGAGGGCGACACCCTGGTGAACCGCATCGAGCTGAAGGGCATCGACTTCAA
GGAGGACGGCAACATCCTGGGGCACAAGCTGGAGTACAACTACAACAGCCACAACGTCTATATCATGGCC
GACAAGCAGAAGAACGGCATCAAGGTGAACTTCAAGATCCGCCACAACATCGAGGACGGCAGCGTGCAGC
TCGCCGACCACTACCAGCAGAACACCCCCATCGGCGACGGCCCCGTGCTGCTGCCCGACAACCACTACCT
GAGCACCCAGTCCGCCCTGAGCAAAGACCCCAACGAGAAGCGCGATCACATGGTCCTGCTGGAGTTCGTG
ACCGCCGCCGGGATCACTCTCGGCATGGACGAGCTGTACAAGTAAAGCGGCCGCGACTCTAGATCATAAT
CAGCCATACCACATTTGTAGAGGTTTTACTTGCTTTAAAAAACCTCCCACACCTCCCCCTGAACCTGAAA
CATAAAATGAATGCAATTGTTGTTGTTAACTTGTTTATTGCAGCTTATAATGGTTACAAATAAAGCAATA
GCATCACAAATTTCACAAATAAAGCATTTTTTTCACTGCATTCTAGTTGTGGTTTGTCCAAACTCATCAA
TGTATCTTAAGGCGTAAATTGTAAGCGTTAATATTTTGTTAAAATTCGCGTTAAATTTTTGTTAAATCAG
CTCATTTTTTAACCAATAGGCCGAAATCGGCAAAATCCCTTATAAATCAAAAGAATAGACCGAGATAGGG
T
[37 nt withheld, positions 2452-2488]
AAAGAACGTGGACTCCAACGTCAAAGG
[49 nt withheld, positions 2516-2564]
T
[91 nt withheld, positions 2566-2656]
G
[124 nt withheld, positions 2658-2781]
CAGGTGGCACTTTTCGGGGAAATGTGCGCGGAACCCCTATTTGTTTATTTTTCTAAATACATTCAAATAT
GTATCCGCTCATGAGACAATAACCCTGATAAATGCTTCAATAATATTGAAAAAGGAAGAGTCCTGAGGCG
GAAAGAACCAGCTGTGGAATGTGTGTCAGTTAGGGTGTGGAAAGTCCCCAGGCTCCCCAGCAGGCAGAAG
TATGCAAAGCATGCATCTCAATTAGTCAGCAACCAGGTGTGGAAAGTCCCCAGGCTCCCCAGCAGGCAGA
AGTATGCAAAGCATGCATCTCAATTAGTCAGCAACCATAGTCCCGCCCCTAACTCCGCCCATCCCGCCCC
TAACTCCGCCCAGTTCCGCCCATTCTCCGCCCCATGGCTGACTAATTTTTTTTATTTATGCAGAGGCCGA
GGCCGCCTCGGCCTCTGAGCTATTCCAGAAGTAGTGAGGAGGCTTTTTTGGAGGCCTAGGCTTTTGCAAA
GATCGATCAAGAGACAGGATGAGGATCGTTTCGCATGATTGAACAAGATGGATTGCACGCAGGTTCTCCG
GCCGCTTGGGTGGAGAGGCTATTCGGCTATGACTGGGCACAACAGACAATCGGCTGCTCTGATGCCGCCG
TGTTCCGGCTGTCAGCGCAGGGGCGCCCGGTTCTTTTTGTCAAGACCGACCTGTCCGGTGCCCTGAATGA
ACTGCAAGACGAGGCAGCGCGGCTATCGTGGCTGGCCACGACGGGCGTTCCTTGCGCAGCTGTGCTCGAC
GTTGTCACTGAAGCGGGAAGGGACTGGCTGCTATTGGGCGAAGTGCCGGGGCAGGATCTCCTGTCATCTC
ACCTTGCTCCTGCCGAGAAAGTATCCATCATGGCTGATGCAATGCGGCGGCTGCATACGCTTGATCCGGC
TACCTGCCCATTCGACCACCAAGCGAAACATCGCATCGAGCGAGCACGTACTCGGATGGAAGCCGGTCTT
GTCGATCAGGATGATCTGGACGAAGAGCATCAGGGGCTCGCGCCAGCCGAACTGTTCGCCAGGCTCAAGG
CGAGCATGCCCGACGGCGAGGATCTCGTCGTGACCCATGGCGATGCCTGCTTGCCGAATATCATGGTGGA
AAATGGCCGCTTTTCTGGATTCATCGACTGTGGCCGGCTGGGTGTGGCGGACCGCTATCAGGACATAGCG
TTGGCTACCCGTGATATTGCTGAAGAGCTTGGCGGCGAATGGGCTGACCGCTTCCTCGTGCTTTACGGTA
TCGCCGCTCCCGATTCGCAGCGCATCGCCTTCTATCGCCTTCTTGACGAGTTCTTCTGAGCGGGACTCTG
GGGTTCGAAATGACCGACCAAGCGACGCCCAACCTGCCATCACGAGATTTCGATTCCACCGCCGCCTTCT
ATGAAAGGTTGGGCTTCGGAATCGTTTTCCGGGACGCCGGCTGGATGATCCTCCAGCGCGGGGATCTCAT
GCTGGAGTTCTTCGCCCACCCTAGGGGGAGGCTAACTGAAACACGGAAGGAGACAATACCGGAAGGAACC
CGCGCTATGACGGCAATAAAAAGACAGAATAAAACGCACGGTGTTGGGTCGTTTGTTCATAAACGCGGGG
TTCGGTCCCAGGGCTGGCACTCTGTCGATACCCCACCGAGACCCCATTGGGGCCAATACGCCCGCGTTTC
TTCCTTTTCCCCACCCCACCCCCCAAGTTCGGGTGAAGGCCCAGGGCTCGCAGCCAACGTCGGGGCGGCA
GGCCCTGCCATAGCCTCAGGTTACTCATATATACTTTAGATTGATTTAAAACTTCATTTTTAATTTAAAA
GGATCTAGGTGAAGATCCTTTTTGATAATCTCATGACCAAAATCCCTTAACGTGAGTTTTCGTTCCACTG
AGCGTCAGACCCCGTAGAAAAGATCAAAGGATCTTCTTGAGATCCTTTTTTTCTGCGCGTAATCTGCTGC
TTGCAAACAAAAAAACCACCGCTACCAGCGGTGGTTTGTTTGCCGGATCAAGAGCTACCAACTCTTTTTC
CGAAGGTAACTGGCTTCAGCAGAGCGCAGATACCAAATACTGTCCTTCTAGTGTAGCCGTAGTTAGGCCA
CCACTTCAAGAACTCTGTAGCACCGCCTACATACCTCGCTCTGCTAATCCTGTTACCAGTGGCTGCTGCC
AGTGGCGATAAGTCGTGTCTTACCGGGTTGGACTCAAGACGATAGTTACCGGATAAGGCGCAGCGGTCGG
GCTGAACGGGGGGTTCGTGCACACAGCCCAGCTTGGAGCGAACGACCTACACCGAACTGAGATACCTACA
GCGTGAGCTATGAGAAAGCGCCACGCTTCCCGAAGGGAGAAAGGCGGACAGGTATCCGGTAAGCGGCAGG
GTCGGAACAGGAGAGCGCACGAGGGAGCTTCCAGGGGGAAACGCCTGGTATCTTTATAGTCCTGTCGGGT
TTCGCCACCTCTGACTTGAGCGTCGATTTTTGTGATGCTCGTCAGGGGGGCGGAGCCTATGGAAAAACGC
CAGCAACGCGGCCTTTTTACGGTTCCTGGCCTTTTGCTGGCCTTTTGCTCACATGTTCTTTCCTGCGTTA
TCCCCTGATTCTGTGGATAACCGTATTACCGCCATGCAT
Features (pLannotate 1.2.2; 16 found; start..end, strand, type, name):
     61..364     +  enhancer       CMV enhancer: human cytomegalovirus immediate early enhancer
    365..568     +  promoter       CMV promoter: human cytomegalovirus (CMV) immediate early promoter
    591..614     +  misc_feature   MCS (fragment): multiple cloning site
    618..1303    +  CDS            APOBEC-1 (fragment): cytidine deaminase (C to U editing enzyme) from rat can use ssDNA as a substrate (Komor et al., 2016)
   1306..1342    +  misc_feature   MCS (fragment): multiple cloning site
   1356..2075    +  CDS            EGFP: the original enhanced GFP (Yang et al., 1996) mammalian codon-optimized
   2092..2175    +  CDS            large T antigen (fragment): large T antigen from SV40 (simian virus 40)
   2198..2319    +  polyA_signal   SV40 poly(A) signal: SV40 polyadenylation signal
   2353..2781    -  rep_origin     f1 ori (sequence partly withheld): f1 bacteriophage origin of replication; arrow indicates direction of (+) strand synthesis
   2808..2912    +  promoter       AmpR promoter: bla
   2914..3271    +  promoter       SV40 promoter: SV40 enhancer and early promoter
   3306..4100    +  CDS            NeoR/KanR: aminoglycoside phosphotransferase from Tn5; aph(3')-II (or nptII); confers resistance to neomycin, kanamycin, and G418 (Geneticin®)
   4121..4273    +  CDS            ble (fragment): BLE_KLEPN - Experimental evidence at protein level: Swiss-Prot protein existence level 1. Binding protein with a strong affinity to the bleomycin family of antibiotics. Binds to CL990; an antimitotic-antibiotic compound. From Klebsiella pneumoniae.
   4332..4379    +  polyA_signal   HSV TK poly(A) signal: herpes simplex virus thymidine kinase polyadenylation signal (Cole and Stacy, 1985)
   4470..4486    -  polyA_signal   bGH poly(A) signal (fragment): bovine growth hormone polyadenylation signal
   4708..5296    +  rep_origin     ori: high-copy-number ColE1/pMB1/pBR322/pUC origin of replication
