>Addgene plasmid #112857 | rat APOBEC1-EGFP | addgene full sequence | sequence record 218644 | Addgene NGS Result
GTGATGCGGTTTTGGCAGTACATCAATGGGCGTGGATAGCGGTTTGACTCACGGGGATTTCCAAGTCTCC
ACCCCATTGACGTCAATGGGAGTTTGTTTTGGCACCAAAATCAACGGGACTTTCCAAAATGTCGTAACAA
CTCCGCCCCATTGACGCAAATGGGCGGTAGGCGTGTACGGTGGGAGGTCTATATAAGCAGAGCTGGTTTA
GTGAACCGTCAGATCCGCTAGCGCTACCGGACTCAGATCTACCATGAGTTCCGAGACAGGCCCTGTAGCT
GTTGATCCCACTCTGAGGAGAAGAATTGAGCCCCACGAGTTTGAAGTCTTCTTTGACCCCCGGGAACTTC
GGAAAGAGACCTGTCTGCTGTATGAGATCAACTGGGGAGGAAGGCACAGCATCTGGCGACACACGAGCCA
AAACACCAACAAACACGTTGAAGTCAATTTCATAGAAAAATTTACTACAGAAAGATACTTTTGTCCAAAC
ACCAGATGCTCCATTACCTGGTTCCTGTCCTGGAGTCCCTGTGGGGAGTGCTCCAGGGCCATTACAGAAT
TTTTGAGCCGATACCCCCATGTAACTCTGTTTATTTATATAGCACGGCTTTATCACCACGCAGATCCTCG
AAATCGGCAAGGACTCAGGGACCTTATTAGCAGCGGTGTTACTATCCAGATCATGACGGAGCAAGAGTCT
GGCTACTGCTGGAGGAATTTTGTCAACTACTCCCCTTCGAATGAAGCTCATTGGCCAAGGTACCCCCATC
TGTGGGTGAGGCTGTACGTACTGGAACTCTACTGCATCATTTTAGGACTTCCACCCTGTTTAAATATTTT
AAGAAGAAAACAACCTCAACTCACGTTTTTCACGATTGCTCTTCAAAGCTGCCATTACCAAAGGCTACCA
CCCCACATCCTGTGGGCCACAGGGTTGAATAGAATTCTGCAGTCGACGGTACCGCGGGCCCGGGATCCAC
CGGTCGCCACCATGGTGAGCAAGGGCGAGGAGCTGTTCACCGGGGTGGTGCCCATCCTGGTCGAGCTGGA
CGGCGACGTAAACGGCCACAAGTTCAGCGTGTCCGGCGAGGGCGAGGGCGATGCCACCTACGGCAAGCTG
ACCCTGAAGTTCATCTGCACCACCGGCAAGCTGCCCGTGCCCTGGCCCACCCTCGTGACCACCCTGACCT
ACGGCGTGCAGTGCTTCAGCCGCTACCCCGACCACATGAAGCAGCACGACTTCTTCAAGTCCGCCATGCC
CGAAGGCTACGTCCAGGAGCGCACCATCTTCTTCAAGGACGACGGCAACTACAAGACCCGCGCCGAGGTG
AAGTTCGAGGGCGACACCCTGGTGAACCGCATCGAGCTGAAGGGCATCGACTTCAAGGAGGACGGCAACA
TCCTGGGGCACAAGCTGGAGTACAACTACAACAGCCACAACGTCTATATCATGGCCGACAAGCAGAAGAA
CGGCATCAAGGTGAACTTCAAGATCCGCCACAACATCGAGGACGGCAGCGTGCAGCTCGCCGACCACTAC
CAGCAGAACACCCCCATCGGCGACGGCCCCGTGCTGCTGCCCGACAACCACTACCTGAGCACCCAGTCCG
CCCTGAGCAAAGACCCCAACGAGAAGCGCGATCACATGGTCCTGCTGGAGTTCGTGACCGCCGCCGGGAT
CACTCTCGGCATGGACGAGCTGTACAAGTAAAGCGGCCGCGACTCTAGATCATAATCAGCCATACCACAT
TTGTAGAGGTTTTACTTGCTTTAAAAAACCTCCCACACCTCCCCCTGAACCTGAAACATAAAATGAATGC
AATTGTTGTTGTTAACTTGTTTATTGCAGCTTATAATGGTTACAAATAAAGCAATAGCATCACAAATTTC
ACAAATAAAGCATTTTTTTCACTGCATTCTAGTTGTGGTTTGTCCAAACTCATCAATGTATCTTAAGGCG
TAAATTGTAAGCGTTAATATTTTGTTAAAATTCGCGTTAAATTTTTGTTAAATCAGCTCATTTTTTAACC
AATAGGCCGAAATCGGCAAAATCCCTTATAAATCAAAAGAATAGACCGAGATAGGGT
[37 nt withheld, positions 2088-2124]
AAAGAACGTGGACTCCAACGTCAAAGG
[49 nt withheld, positions 2152-2200]
T
[91 nt withheld, positions 2202-2292]
G
[124 nt withheld, positions 2294-2417]
CAGGTGGCACTTTTCGGGGAAATGTGCGCGGAACCCCTATTTGTTTATTTTTCTAAATACATTCAAATAT
GTATCCGCTCATGAGACAATAACCCTGATAAATGCTTCAATAATATTGAAAAAGGAAGAGTCCTGAGGCG
GAAAGAACCAGCTGTGGAATGTGTGTCAGTTAGGGTGTGGAAAGTCCCCAGGCTCCCCAGCAGGCAGAAG
TATGCAAAGCATGCATCTCAATTAGTCAGCAACCAGGTGTGGAAAGTCCCCAGGCTCCCCAGCAGGCAGA
AGTATGCAAAGCATGCATCTCAATTAGTCAGCAACCATAGTCCCGCCCCTAACTCCGCCCATCCCGCCCC
TAACTCCGCCCAGTTCCGCCCATTCTCCGCCCCATGGCTGACTAATTTTTTTTATTTATGCAGAGGCCGA
GGCCGCCTCGGCCTCTGAGCTATTCCAGAAGTAGTGAGGAGGCTTTTTTGGAGGCCTAGGCTTTTGCAAA
GATCGATCAAGAGACAGGATGAGGATCGTTTCGCATGATTGAACAAGATGGATTGCACGCAGGTTCTCCG
GCCGCTTGGGTGGAGAGGCTATTCGGCTATGACTGGGCACAACAGACAATCGGCTGCTCTGATGCCGCCG
TGTTCCGGCTGTCAGCGCAGGGGCGCCCGGTTCTTTTTGTCAAGACCGACCTGTCCGGTGCCCTGAATGA
ACTGCAAGACGAGGCAGCGCGGCTATCGTGGCTGGCCACGACGGGCGTTCCTTGCGCAGCTGTGCTCGAC
GTTGTCACTGAAGCGGGAAGGGACTGGCTGCTATTGGGCGAAGTGCCGGGGCAGGATCTCCTGTCATCTC
ACCTTGCTCCTGCCGAGAAAGTATCCATCATGGCTGATGCAATGCGGCGGCTGCATACGCTTGATCCGGC
TACCTGCCCATTCGACCACCAAGCGAAACATCGCATCGAGCGAGCACGTACTCGGATGGAAGCCGGTCTT
GTCGATCAGGATGATCTGGACGAAGAGCATCAGGGGCTCGCGCCAGCCGAACTGTTCGCCAGGCTCAAGG
CGAGCATGCCCGACGGCGAGGATCTCGTCGTGACCCATGGCGATGCCTGCTTGCCGAATATCATGGTGGA
AAATGGCCGCTTTTCTGGATTCATCGACTGTGGCCGGCTGGGTGTGGCGGACCGCTATCAGGACATAGCG
TTGGCTACCCGTGATATTGCTGAAGAGCTTGGCGGCGAATGGGCTGACCGCTTCCTCGTGCTTTACGGTA
TCGCCGCTCCCGATTCGCAGCGCATCGCCTTCTATCGCCTTCTTGACGAGTTCTTCTGAGCGGGACTCTG
GGGTTCGAAATGACCGACCAAGCGACGCCCAACCTGCCATCACGAGATTTCGATTCCACCGCCGCCTTCT
ATGAAAGGTTGGGCTTCGGAATCGTTTTCCGGGACGCCGGCTGGATGATCCTCCAGCGCGGGGATCTCAT
GCTGGAGTTCTTCGCCCACCCTAGGGGGAGGCTAACTGAAACACGGAAGGAGACAATACCGGAAGGAACC
CGCGCTATGACGGCAATAAAAAGACAGAATAAAACGCACGGTGTTGGGTCGTTTGTTCATAAACGCGGGG
TTCGGTCCCAGGGCTGGCACTCTGTCGATACCCCACCGAGACCCCATTGGGGCCAATACGCCCGCGTTTC
TTCCTTTTCCCCACCCCACCCCCCAAGTTCGGGTGAAGGCCCAGGGCTCGCAGCCAACGTCGGGGCGGCA
GGCCCTGCCATAGCCTCAGGTTACTCATATATACTTTAGATTGATTTAAAACTTCATTTTTAATTTAAAA
GGATCTAGGTGAAGATCCTTTTTGATAATCTCATGACCAAAATCCCTTAACGTGAGTTTTCGTTCCACTG
AGCGTCAGACCCCGTAGAAAAGATCAAAGGATCTTCTTGAGATCCTTTTTTTCTGCGCGTAATCTGCTGC
TTGCAAACAAAAAAACCACCGCTACCAGCGGTGGTTTGTTTGCCGGATCAAGAGCTACCAACTCTTTTTC
CGAAGGTAACTGGCTTCAGCAGAGCGCAGATACCAAATACTGTTCTTCTAGTGTAGCCGTAGTTAGGCCA
CCACTTCAAGAACTCTGTAGCACCGCCTACATACCTCGCTCTGCTAATCCTGTTACCAGTGGCTGCTGCC
AGTGGCGATAAGTCGTGTCTTACCGGGTTGGACTCAAGACGATAGTTACCGGATAAGGCGCAGCGGTCGG
GCTGAACGGGGGGTTCGTGCACACAGCCCAGCTTGGAGCGAACGACCTACACCGAACTGAGATACCTACA
GCGTGAGCTATGAGAAAGCGCCACGCTTCCCGAAGGGAGAAAGGCGGACAGGTATCCGGTAAGCGGCAGG
GTCGGAACAGGAGAGCGCACGAGGGAGCTTCCAGGGGGAAACGCCTGGTATCTTTATAGTCCTGTCGGGT
TTCGCCACCTCTGACTTGAGCGTCGATTTTTGTGATGCTCGTCAGGGGGGCGGAGCCTATGGAAAAACGC
CAGCAACGCGGCCTTTTTACGGTTCCTGGCCTTTTGCTGGCCTTTTGCTCACATGTTCTTTCCTGCGTTA
TCCCCTGATTCTGTGGATAACCGTATTACCGCCATGCATTAGTTATTAATAGTAATCAATTACGGGGTCA
TTAGTTCATAGCCCATATATGGAGTTCCGCGTTACATAACTTACGGTAAATGGCCCGCCTGGCTGACCGC
CCAACGACCCCCGCCCATTGACGTCAATAATGACGTATGTTCCCATAGTAACGCCAATAGGGACTTTCCA
TTGACGTCAATGGGTGGAGTATTTACGGTAAACTGCCCACTTGGCAGTACATCAAGTGTATCATATGCCA
AGTACGCCCCCTATTGACGTCAATGACGGTAAATGGCCCGCCTGGCATTATGCCCAGTACATGACCTTAT
GGGACTTTCCTACTTGGCAGTACATCTACGTATTAGTCATCGCTATTACCATG
Features (pLannotate 1.2.2; 16 found; start..end, strand, type, name):
      1..204     +  promoter       CMV promoter: human cytomegalovirus (CMV) immediate early promoter
    227..250     +  misc_feature   MCS (fragment): multiple cloning site
    254..939     +  CDS            APOBEC-1 (fragment): cytidine deaminase (C to U editing enzyme) from rat can use ssDNA as a substrate (Komor et al., 2016)
    942..978     +  misc_feature   MCS (fragment): multiple cloning site
    992..1711    +  CDS            EGFP: the original enhanced GFP (Yang et al., 1996) mammalian codon-optimized
   1728..1811    +  CDS            large T antigen (fragment): large T antigen from SV40 (simian virus 40)
   1834..1955    +  polyA_signal   SV40 poly(A) signal: SV40 polyadenylation signal
   1989..2417    -  rep_origin     f1 ori (sequence partly withheld): f1 bacteriophage origin of replication; arrow indicates direction of (+) strand synthesis
   2444..2548    +  promoter       AmpR promoter: bla
   2550..2907    +  promoter       SV40 promoter: SV40 enhancer and early promoter
   2942..3736    +  CDS            NeoR/KanR: aminoglycoside phosphotransferase from Tn5; aph(3')-II (or nptII); confers resistance to neomycin, kanamycin, and G418 (Geneticin®)
   3757..3909    +  CDS            ble (fragment): BLE_KLEPN - Experimental evidence at protein level: Swiss-Prot protein existence level 1. Binding protein with a strong affinity to the bleomycin family of antibiotics. Binds to CL990; an antimitotic-antibiotic compound. From Klebsiella pneumoniae.
   3968..4015    +  polyA_signal   HSV TK poly(A) signal: herpes simplex virus thymidine kinase polyadenylation signal (Cole and Stacy, 1985)
   4106..4122    -  polyA_signal   bGH poly(A) signal (fragment): bovine growth hormone polyadenylation signal
   4344..4932    +  rep_origin     ori: high-copy-number ColE1/pMB1/pBR322/pUC origin of replication
   5107..5410    +  enhancer       CMV enhancer: human cytomegalovirus immediate early enhancer
