[The description below was written by a language model from this plasmid's Addgene catalogue record and pLannotate feature annotations shown in this document.]
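Description:
rat APOBEC1-EGFP is a 5,410 bp mammalian expression plasmid built on the Clontech pEGFP-N1 backbone and designed to produce rat APOBEC1 fused at its C-terminus to EGFP. The roughly 680 bp coding sequence of rat Apobec1, the cytidine deaminase that carries out C-to-U editing of apolipoprotein B mRNA, was inserted between the BglII and EcoRI sites of the multiple cloning site, both of which are retained. This places it downstream of the human CMV immediate-early enhancer and promoter, with a short stretch of residual polylinker separating it from the mammalian codon-optimised EGFP reading frame. Transcripts are terminated by the SV40 polyadenylation signal. The short "large T antigen", "ble" and "bGH poly(A)" fragments called by the automated annotation appear to be incidental matches within backbone sequence, not functional elements.

The plasmid is maintained at high copy number in E. coli through a pUC-type ColE1 origin and also carries an f1 origin for single-stranded DNA production. A single Tn5 aminoglycoside phosphotransferase gene (NeoR/KanR) serves both hosts. A bacterial bla promoter drives it for kanamycin selection, while the adjacent SV40 enhancer/early promoter and the HSV TK polyadenylation signal allow G418 selection of stably transfected mammalian cells. The two feature tables, from the depositor sequence and the repository's sequencing result, have the same length and show the same features in the same order, differing only in the numbering start point.

The fusion lets APOBEC1 expression be monitored by fluorescence in transfected cells. The associated publication concerns flow-cytometric visualisation of C-to-U mRNA editing in live cells.
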