Addgene plasmid #112857: rat APOBEC1-EGFP
Purpose: plasmid for the expression of a rat APOBEC1-EGFP C-terminal fusion protein
Depositing lab: Silvestro Conticello. Publication: Flow-cytometric visualization of C>U mRNA editing reveals the dynamics of the process in live cells. Severi F, Conticello SG. RNA Biol. 2015;12(4):389-97. doi: 10.1080/15476286.2015.1026033. PubMed 25806564.
Backbone
  Vector backbone: pEGFP-N1
  Backbone manufacturer: Clontech
  Backbone size w/o insert (bp): 4733
  Total vector size (bp): 5410
  Vector type: Mammalian Expression
  Selectable markers: Neomycin (select with G418)
Growth in bacteria
  Bacterial resistance: Kanamycin, 50 μg/mL
  Growth temperature: 37°C
  Growth strain: DH5alpha
  Copy number: High Copy
Gene/Insert
  Gene/Insert name: apolipoprotein B mRNA editing enzyme, catalytic polypeptide 1 (alt name: APOBEC1)
  Species: R. norvegicus (rat)
  Insert size (bp): 680
  GenBank ID: NM_012907
  Entrez Gene: Apobec1 (a.k.a. REPR, apobec-1)
  Promoter: CMV promoter
  Cloning method: Restriction Enzyme; 5′ cloning site BglII (not destroyed); 3′ cloning site EcoRI (not destroyed)
  Sequencing primers: 5′ CGTGTACGGTGGGAGGTCTA; 3′ TTCAGGTTCAGGGGGAGGTG
Terms and licenses: Academic/Nonprofit Terms; Industry Terms: Not Available to Industry
How to cite: rat APOBEC1-EGFP was a gift from Silvestro Conticello (Addgene plasmid # 112857 ; http://n2t.net/addgene:112857 ; RRID:Addgene_112857)
